Addgene plasmid #240732: Sc [rad24 + RFC5]-pLANT/RIL
Purpose: Over-express Sc rad24 & Sc RFC5 in E. coli
Depositing lab: Michael O'Donnell. Depositing organization: Rockefeller University.
Backbone
  Vector backbone: pLANT/RIL
  Vector type: Bacterial Expression
Growth in bacteria
  Bacterial resistance: Kanamycin, 50 μg/mL
  Growth temperature: 37°C
  Growth strain: DH5alpha
  Copy number: Low Copy
Gene/Insert 1
  Gene/Insert name: Rad24
  Species: S. cerevisiae (budding yeast)
  Entrez Gene: RAD24 (a.k.a. YER173W)
  Cloning method: Restriction Enzyme; 5′ cloning site Unknown (unknown if destroyed); 3′ cloning site Unknown (unknown if destroyed)
  Sequencing primers: 5′ Unknown
Gene/Insert 2
  Gene/Insert name: RFC5
  Species: S. cerevisiae (budding yeast)
  Entrez Gene: RFC5 (a.k.a. YBR087W)
  Cloning method: Restriction Enzyme; 5′ cloning site Unknown (unknown if destroyed); 3′ cloning site Unknown (unknown if destroyed)
  Sequencing primers: 5′ Unknown
Terms and licenses: Academic/Nonprofit Terms; Industry Terms: Not Available to Industry
How to cite: Sc [rad24 + RFC5]-pLANT/RIL was a gift from Michael O'Donnell (Addgene plasmid # 240732 ; http://n2t.net/addgene:240732 ; RRID:Addgene_240732)
