[The description below was written by a language model from this plasmid's Addgene catalogue record and pLannotate feature annotations shown in this document.]
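Description:
Sc [rad24 + RFC5]-pLANT/RIL is an 8.4 kb bacterial co-expression plasmid built on the pLANT/RIL backbone and intended to over-produce two Saccharomyces cerevisiae proteins, Rad24 and Rfc5, in E. coli. It is selected with kanamycin through an aph(3')-Ia (KanR) gene and replicates from a p15A origin, consistent with its listing as low copy. The p15A origin is compatible with ColE1-type plasmids, so the construct can in principle coexist with a second expression vector in the same cell. Several short hits to tetracycline resistance, rop, ColE1-type ori and RSF ori are annotated only as fragments and appear to be backbone remnants rather than functional parts.

The payload consists of two separate T7 expression cassettes arranged convergently. Each has a T7 promoter followed by a lac operator, the phage T7 gene 10 ribosome binding site, the open reading frame and a T7 terminator. One cassette carries RFC5 on the forward strand and the other carries RAD24 on the reverse strand. Transcription therefore depends on a host supplying T7 RNA polymerase and is held in check by lac repressor until induced with IPTG; no lacI gene is annotated on the plasmid. No affinity tags are annotated on either protein, and the small SET1 fragments lie downstream of the coding regions. The "RIL" portion of the backbone corresponds to annotated argU and ileX tRNA genes plus a third tRNA, which supply rare-codon tRNAs that aid translation of eukaryotic genes. Rad24 and Rfc5 are subunits of the Rad24-RFC clamp loader that loads the Ddc1-Mec3-Rad17 checkpoint clamp, so the plasmid suits recombinant production of these subunits for biochemical work on that complex.
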