Features (pLannotate 1.2.2; 26 found; start..end, strand, type, name):
    231..249     +  promoter       T7 promoter: promoter for bacteriophage T7 RNA polymerase
    250..274     +  protein_bind   lac operator: The lac repressor binds to the lac operator to inhibit transcription in E. coli. This inhibition can be relieved by adding lactose or isopropyl-β-D-thiogalactopyranoside (IPTG). lac repressor encoded by lacI
    289..311     +  RBS            RBS: efficient ribosome binding site from bacteriophage T7 gene 10 (Olins and Rangwala, 1989)
    319..1380    +  CDS            RFC5: RFC5_YEAST - Experimental evidence at protein level: Swiss-Prot protein existence level 1. Component of ATP-dependent clamp loader (RFC and RFC-like) complexes for DNA clamps, such as the POL30/PCNA homotrimer and the checkpoint clamp DDC1:MEC3:RAD17 complex. During a clamp loading circle, the RFC:clamp complex binds to DNA and the recognition of the double-stranded/single-stranded junction stimulates ATP hydrolysis by RFC. The complex presumably provides bipartite ATP sites in which one subunit supplies a catalytic site for hydrolysis of ATP bound to the neighboring subunit. Dissociation of R
   1433..1482    +  CDS            SET1 (fragment): solubility-enhancement tag derived from T7 phage gene 10B
   1490..1537    +  terminator     T7 terminator: transcription terminator for bacteriophage T7 RNA polymerase
   1624..1728    +  CDS            TcR (fragment): tetracycline efflux protein; tet; confers resistance to tetracycline
   1751..1798    -  terminator     T7 terminator: transcription terminator for bacteriophage T7 RNA polymerase
   1806..1855    -  CDS            SET1 (fragment): solubility-enhancement tag derived from T7 phage gene 10B
   1921..3897    -  CDS            RAD24: RAD24_YEAST - Experimental evidence at protein level: Swiss-Prot protein existence level 1. Participates in checkpoint pathways arrest of the cell cycle, a mechanism that allows the DNA repair pathways to act to restore the integrity of the DNA prior to DNA synthesis or separation of the replicated chromosomes. Regulates the DNA damage checkpoint pathway throughout the cell cycle, when associated with RCF5. Component of the RFC-like RAD24-RFC complex which loads the checkpoint clamp DDC1:MEC3:RAD17 complex and is involved in DNA repair pathways. During a clamp loading circle, the RFC:clamp com
   3905..3927    -  RBS            RBS: efficient ribosome binding site from bacteriophage T7 gene 10 (Olins and Rangwala, 1989)
   3942..3966    -  protein_bind   lac operator: The lac repressor binds to the lac operator to inhibit transcription in E. coli. This inhibition can be relieved by adding lactose or isopropyl-β-D-thiogalactopyranoside (IPTG). lac repressor encoded by lacI
   3967..3985    -  promoter       T7 promoter: promoter for bacteriophage T7 RNA polymerase
   4007..4193    +  CDS            TcR (fragment): tetracycline efflux protein; tet; confers resistance to tetracycline
   4194..4269    -  CDS            TcR (fragment): tetracycline efflux protein; tet; confers resistance to tetracycline
   4414..4490    +  tRNA           argU: E. coli tRNA-Arg recognizing AGA and AGG; argU
   4622..4697    -  tRNA           ileX: E. coli tRNA-Ile recognizing AUA; ileX
   4780..4861    +  ncRNA          tRNA: Accession: RF00005 - tRNA
   4944..5759    -  CDS            KanR: aminoglycoside phosphotransferase; aph(3')-Ia; confers resistance to kanamycin in bacteria or G418 (Geneticin®) in eukaryotes
   5881..6112    +  rep_origin     ori (fragment): high-copy-number ColE1/pMB1/pBR322/pUC origin of replication
   6113..6129    -  promoter       tet promoter (fragment): E. coli promoter for tetracycline efflux protein gene
   6241..6786    +  rep_origin     p15A ori: Plasmids containing the medium-copy-number p15A origin of replication can be propagated in E. coli cells that contain a second plasmid with the ColE1 origin.
   6874..6929    +  rep_origin     RSF ori (fragment): Plasmids containing the RSF 1030 origin of replication can be propagated in E. coli cells that contain additional plasmids with compatible origins.
   6989..7113    -  CDS            rop (fragment): Rop protein, which maintains plasmids at low copy number; rop
   7130..7510    +  CDS            YPB1_ECOLX: Protein predicted: Swiss-Prot protein existence level 4. From Escherichia coli.
   7752..209     -  CDS            TcR (fragment) (across the origin): tetracycline efflux protein; tet; confers resistance to tetracycline
>Addgene plasmid #240732 | Sc [rad24 + RFC5]-pLANT/RIL | addgene full sequence | sequence record 482396 | Addgene NGS Result
CCGCCGCAAGGAATGGTGCATGCAAGGAGATGGCGCCCAACAGTCCCCCGGCCACGGGGCCTGCCACCAT
ACCCACGCCGAAACAAGCGCTCATGAGCCCGAAGTGGCGAGCCCGATCTTCCCCATCGGTGATGTCGGCG
ATATAGGCGCCAGCAACCGCACCTGTGGCGCCGGTGATGCCGGCCACGATGCGTCCGGCGTAGAGGATCG
AGATCTCGATCCCGCGAAATTAATACGACTCACTATAGGGGAATTGTGAGCGGATAACAATTCCCCTCTA
GAAATAATTTTGTTTAACTTTAAGAAGGAGATATACATATGTCATTGTGGGTAGATAAATACAGACCTAA
GTCCTTGAATGCTCTTTCACATAATGAAGAGTTGACAAATTTTCTAAAATCGTTATCTGATCAGCCTCGT
GATTTACCTCATCTTTTACTGTATGGACCAAATGGTACAGGTAAGAAAACGCGTTGTATGGCATTATTGG
AGTCCATATTTGGACCTGGAGTCTATAGATTGAAAATTGATGTCAGACAATTTGTCACTGCTTCGAACAG
AAAACTAGAACTGAATGTGGTCAGCTCGCCATACCATTTAGAGATCACGCCAAGTGATATGGGTAACAAT
GATAGAATTGTCATCCAAGAACTATTGAAAGAAGTGGCTCAAATGGAACAAGTGGACTTTCAAGATTCTA
AGGATGGACTTGCCCATAGATATAAGTGTGTTATTATCAACGAGGCGAACTCGTTAACAAAAGATGCTCA
AGCTGCTTTAAGACGTACCATGGAAAAATACTCCAAAAACATTAGGTTGATAATGGTCTGCGATTCGATG
TCGCCTATAATTGCTCCTATCAAATCCCGTTGTCTGTTGATTCGTTGTCCTGCACCAAGCGATAGCGAAA
TTTCAACTATCTTGTCTGATGTGGTGACAAATGAAAGAATACAACTAGAAACAAAGGATATTTTAAAAAG
AATTGCTCAGGCATCGAATGGAAACTTGCGAGTCTCCCTATTAATGCTTGAATCTATGGCACTGAACAAC
GAATTAGCATTGAAAAGCAGTAGCCCTATAATAAAACCAGATTGGATTATAGTGATCCATAAATTAACGA
GGAAAATCGTTAAAGAGAGATCTGTCAATTCTTTAATCGAATGCAGAGCTGTCCTATACGATTTACTAGC
TCATTGTATACCTGCCAATATCATCTTAAAGGAACTAACGTTTTCTTTGTTGGATGTGGAAACCCTGAAT
ACCACGAATAAATCGTCCATAATTGAATACTCAAGTGTTTTTGACGAAAGATTATCACTTGGAAACAAAG
CAATATTCCATTTGGAAGGGTTCATAGCAAAAGTTATGTGCTGTCTAGATTAATGTAAGATATGTCATAA
ATACTGTATAAGTCACACAAAAAGCGGATCCGGCTGCTAACAAAGCCCGAAAGGAAGCTGAGTTGGCTGC
TGCCACCGCTGAGCAATAACTAGCATAACCCCTTGGGGCCTCTAAACGGGTCTTGAGGGGTTTTTTGCTG
AAAGGAGGAACTATATCCGGATCGATAAGCTTTAATGCGGTAGTTTATCACAGTTAAATTGCTAACGCAG
TCAGGCACCGTGTATGAAATCTAACAATGCGCTCATCGTCATCCTCGGCACCGTCACCCTGGATGCTGTA
GGCATAGGCTTGGTTATGCCGGTACTGCCGGGCCTCTTGCGGGATATCCGGATATAGTTCCTCCTTTCAG
CAAAAAACCCCTCAAGACCCGTTTAGAGGCCCCAAGGGGTTATGCTAGTTATTGCTCAGCGGTGGCAGCA
GCCAACTCAGCTTCCTTTCGGGCTTTGTTAGCAGCCGGATCATAGATTTGTGTGGATATTTCCTGGGGTT
TTCTCGTCAAATTTAAAGAGTAAAAAGTTAGAGTATTTCCAGATCTGAATCTGAAAGGGACTCACTGATA
ACTGGCGCTTTACGCGGCTGTCTCTGGGACAGAATTTCACATAGAGACTCGTCTTCGTCGCTTCTACCAA
ATGTTTCATTGCCAATATTATTGCTGTTATCGCTATCGCTATCGACAATAGGGTCATCATTAAAAGAAGT
TTCTTCGTCTTCAAGATCGTCGTTAGCCATCATCACATTTCTTTCATATTGGTCAATCAACATGCGAAGC
CTTCTGTCCCTTTCCTTTTTTTGATCCTCTAAATGGTCACAATTATTGCTATCATTATCCATCAATGGTG
CTAGTCCATCCTCCACAGATAGTGCTTCGATAGGCCCGCCTATCCGATCCACAACGTCGATTCCGTTCTC
AACTTTCATTATATCACTAAATTTGTCCATGGTTTGTTTGGGCCCCGAGGAGCCACTCGGAAGATTCTTC
AAATAATAGAGAATGTATTTTTTTTTATAACTCTGACACTTTCTAATTAGAGGTGCGTAGTAGCCAAATT
CTAGAGTTATATTCCTGAAAGAATGTACCGCGTTGTACTTATAAAGACTAACATTTAACCAATCTTCAGC
TTGAACTTTAAATGAATTTTGTAATTTTCTTACTTTCCATTCTCTTGGAAAATAAACCGTTCCATGATTA
TGGCCTTGTTTACTGATGTTACGAAAGGTTTTGCGCACTTCTCGTAAACCATACTCATTGGATTCTGGTA
GACCATTCATATTATCACACTCGCTCAGGCAATCCACAATTGATGATGCATCAGAAATGCTGAATTCGCC
TTTATTAAATGTGTTATAGTTCTCTAATATTCCTAATTTGAAATCCTCTTTCGATAACAAATTGTTCGAA
TTTTCGAAGAGGTTATTAATCATTTCGTTATCGTTATTCGTGCTATGGGAACCATGTATCACCTTCCCAA
TGGCATGAAAGTATGATATGGTGGATTCTCGGGTTGAAATCGGCAAACTTCCACTTGATGTCGCCCAAAA
TTGAAGGGTCGTAATGGCCGACCTAATATCACCAGTCTCTTGCGCAATATAATCTATGACTTCCTGTCTT
TTATTCCATTTATTTTTCTCCTTCAACATTTTCATATTCTGTACACAAATAAATTTCAAGTGCTTTTTTA
ATAAAGTGCTGTTAATTGGATTAAACTTAATTCTTTTCAACCTTGGATGCATCAATATTTCTTTGTTCAT
TATGGTTTCTGCACTAAATGTATAATCAATACCAAATTTGCGATAATTATTATCGTTCTCTGGAATTTCA
CATTCAGTTATACATATAACAAGGGGAGGTAATAGAGGCTCCGAACTATATAGCCACTGTAATATAAGTT
GTTGAAATCGACGTCTGGTATCTATATGGAAGACGTTGGGAAGGTCCTCGATAAGTATTAATGACAGGTT
GGACATCACAAGATACCGTGCGCCTTTTAAGAACTCACTAAAGCTTTCCATCTGAGGAAGATCGTTGACT
ATACAATCACCTCTAAACTCGGTCACTTTATGCTCGTTCGGGGTGCTTCGAAAGGACGTTCCGTTGCTGT
TTTGTCTGTATTTAGGAACTAAGATTTTTGAGAGTTCTTTTATGACCGTACTTTTAGAGCATCCACTGGG
GCCAGACAGTAGTAGGATCCTATGCTTGGCGTTAGGTAAAAACATGGCATCTAAAGCTTCTTGTACATCT
TTAAGTTTTCTTTTATGTATGGCCACTTGCTCCAAACAATTGGGCTTGAACTTTTCGTACCACTGTTCAC
CGCCGTCGTCGTTGATACTTGGGAGGATACTAGACGTATCTTGCTTGGAAAGAAAGTCATTTTCAGTGCT
TCTCGCCTTACGAACTGGCGAAGTCGGTCTAGATGAGCTCCATTTTGTTATTTGCGAGCCCAATGAACTG
AGACTATATTGTAATAAGGGCCGTTTGTTCAAATTCGTACTATCCATATGTATATCTCCTTCTTAAAGTT
AAACAAAATTATTTCTAGAGGGGAATTGTTATCCGCTCACAATTCCCCTATAGTGAGTCGTATTAATTTC
GCGGGATCGAGATCTCGATCCTCTACGCCGGACGCATCGTGGCCGGCATCACCGGCGCCACAGGTGCGGT
TGCTGGCGCCTATATCGCCGACATCACCGATGGGGAAGATCGGGCTCGCCACTTCGGGCTCATGAGCGCT
TGTTTCGGCGTGGGTATGGTGGCAGGCCCCGTGGCCGGGGGACTGTTGGGCGCCATCTCCTTGATCCCGC
AAGAGGCCCGGCAGTACCGGCATAACCAAGCCTATGCCTACAGCATCCAGGGTGACGGTGCCGAGGATGC
TGTACAATTGACGACGACAAGGGCCCGGGCAAACTAGTAATCAGACGCGGTCGTTCACTTGTTCAGCAAC
CAGATCAAAAGCCATTGACTCAGCAAGGGTTGACCGTATAATTCACGCGATTACACCGCATTGCGGTATC
AACGCGCCCTTAGCTCAGTTGGATAGAGCAACGACCTTCTAAGTCGTGGGCCGCAGGTTCGAATCCTGCA
GGGCGCGCCATTACAATTCAATCAGTTACGCCTTCTTTATATCCTCCAGCCATGGCCTTGAAATGGCGTT
AGTCATGAAATATAGACCGCCATCGAGTACCCCTTGTACCCTTAACTCTTCCTGATACGTAAATAATGAT
TTGGTGGCCCTTGCTGGACTTGAACCAGCGACCAAGCGATTATGAGTCGCCTGCTCTAACCACTGAGCTA
AAGGGCCTTGAGTGTGCAATAACAATACTTATAAACCACGCAATAAACATGATGATCTAGAGAATCCCGT
CGTAGCCACCATCTTTTTTTGCGGGAGTGGCGAAATTGGTAGACGCACCAGATTTAGGTTCTGGCGCCGC
TAGGTGTGCGAGTTCAAGTCTCGCCTCCCGCACCATTCACCAGAAAGCGTTGATCGGATGCCCTCGAGTC
GGGCAGCGTTGGGTCCTGGCCACGGGTGCGCATGATCGAATTCTTAGAAAAACTCATCGAGCATCAAATG
AAACTGCAATTTATTCATATCAGGATTATCAATACCATATTTTTGAAAAAGCCGTTTCTGTAATGAAGGA
GAAAACTCACCGAGGCAGTTCCATAGGATGGCAAGATCCTGGTATCGGTCTGCGATTCCGACTCGTCCAA
CATCAATACAACCTATTAATTTCCCCTCGTCAAAAATAAGGTTATCAAGTGAGAAATCACCATGAGTGAC
GACTGAATCCGGTGAGAATGGCAAAAGCTTATGCATTTCTTTCCAGACTTGTTCAACAGGCCAGCCATTA
CGCTCGTCATCAAAATCACTCGCATCAACCAAACCGTTATTCATTCGTGATTGCGCCTGAGCGAGACGAA
ATACGCGATCGCTGTTAAAAGGACAATTACAAACAGGAATCGAATGCAACCGGCGCAGGAACACTGCCAG
CGCATCAACAATATTTTCACCTGAATCAGGATATTCTTCTAATACCTGGAATGCTGTTTTCCCGGGGATC
GCAGTGGTGAGTAACCATGCATCATCAGGAGTACGGATAAAATGCTTGATGGTCGGAAGAGGCATAAATT
CCGTCAGCCAGTTTAGTCTGACCATCTCATCTGTAACATCATTGGCAACGCTACCTTTGCCATGTTTCAG
AAACAACTCTGGCGCATCGGGCTTCCCATACAATCGATAGATTGTCGCACCTGATTGCCCGACATTATCG
CGAGCCCATTTATACCCATATAAATCAGCATCCATGTTGGAATTTAATCGCGGCCTCGAGCAAGACGTTT
CCCGTTGAATATGGCTCATAACACCCCTTGTATTACTGTTTATGTAAGCAGACAGTTTTATTGTTCATGA
CCAAAATCCCTTAACGTGAGTTTTCGTTCCACTGAGCGTCAGACCCCGTAGAAAAGATCAAAGGATCTTC
TTGAGATCCTTTTTTTCTGCGCGTAATCTGCTGCTTGCAAACAAAAAAACCACCGCTACCAGCGGTGGTT
TGTTTGCCGGATCAAGAGCTACCAACTCTTTTTCCGAAGGTAACTGGCTTCAGCAGAGCGCAGATACCAA
ATACTGTCCTTCTAGTGTAGCCGTAGTTAGGCCACCACTTCAAGAACTCTGTAGCACCGCCTACATACCT
CGCTCTGCTAATCCTGTTACCACGATGATAAGCTGTCAAACATGAGAATTACAACTTATATCGTATGGGG
CTGACTTCAGGTGCTACATTTGAAGAGATAAATTGCACTGAAATCTAGAAATATTTTATCTGATTAATAA
GATGATCTTCTTGAGATCGTTTTGGTCTGCGCGTAATCTCTTGCTCTGAAAACGAAAAAACCGCCTTGCA
GGGCGGTTTTTCGAAGGTTCTCTGAGCTACCAACTCTTTGAACCGAGGTAACTGGCTTGGAGGAGCGCAG
TCACCAAAACTTGTCCTTTCAGTTTAGCCTTAACCGGCGCATGACTTCAAGACTAACTCCTCTAAATCAA
TTACCAGTGGCTGCTGCCAGTGGTGCTTTTGCATGTCTTTCCGGGTTGGACTCAAGACGATAGTTACCGG
ATAAGGCGCAGCGGTCGGACTGAACGGGGGGTTCGTGCATACAGTCCAGCTTGGAGCGAACTGCCTACCC
GGAACTGAGTGTCAGGCGTGGAATGAGACAAACGCGGCCATAACAGCGGAATGACACCGGTAAACCGAAA
GGCAGGAACAGGAGAGCGCACGAGGGAGCCGCCAGGGGGAAACGCCTGGTATCTTTATAGTCCTGTCGGG
TTTCGCCACCACTGATTTGAGCGTCAGATTTCGTGATGCTTGTCAGGGGGGCGGAGCCTATGGAAAAACG
GCTTTGCCGCGGCCCTCTCACTTCCCTGTTAAGTATCTTCCTGGCATCTTCCAGGAAATCTCCGCCCCGT
TCGTAAGCCATTTCCGCTCGCCGCAGTCGAACGACCGAGCGTAGCGAGTCAGTGAGCGAGGAAGCGGAAT
ATATCCTGTATCACATATTCTGCTGACGCACCGGTGCAGCCTTTTTTCTCCTGCCACATGAAGCGATTCA
CAGATGTCTGCCTGTTCATCCGCGTCCAGCTCGTTGAGTTTCTCCAGAAGCGTTAATGTCTGGCTTCTGA
TAAAGCGGGCCATGTTAAGGGCGGTTTTTTCCTGTTTGGTCACTGATGCCTCCGTGTAAGGGGGATTTCT
GTTCATGGGGGTAATGATACCGATGAAACGAGAGAGGATGCTCACGATACGGGTTACTGATGATGAACAT
GCCCGGTTACTGGAACGTTGTGAGGGTAAACAACTGGCGGTATGGATGCGGCGGGACCAGAGAAAAATCA
CTCAGGGTCAATGCCAGCGCTTCGTTAATACAGATGTAGGTGTTCCACAGGGTAGCCAGCAGCATCCTGC
GATGCAGATCCGGAACATAATGGTGCAGGGCGCTGACTTCCGCGTTTCCAGACTTTACGAAACACGGAAA
CCGAAGACCATTCATGTTGTTGCTCAGGTCGCAGACGTTTTGCAGCAGCAGTCGCTTCACGTTCGCTCGC
GTATCGGTGATTCATTCTGCTAACCAGTAAGGCAACCCCGCCAGCCTAGCCGGGTCCTCAACGACAGGAG
CACGATCATGCGCACCCGTGGCCAGGACCCAACGCTGCCCGAGATGCGCCGCGTGCGGCTGCTGGAGATG
GCGGACGCGATGGATATGTTCTGCCAAGGGTTGGTTTGCGCATTCACAGTTCTCCGCAAGAATTGATTGG
CTCCAATTCTTGGAGTGGTGAATCCGTTAGCGAGGTGCCGCCGGCTTCCATTCAGGTCGAGGTGGCCCGG
CTCCATGCACCGCGACGCAACGCGGGGAGGCAGACAAGGTATAGGGCGGCGCCTACAATCCATGCCAACC
CGTTCCATGTGCTCGCCGAGGCGGCATAAATCGCCGTGACGATCAGCGGTCCAATGATCGAAGTTAGGCT
GGTAAGAGCCGCGAGCGATCCTTGAAGCTGTCCCTGATGGTCGTCATCTACCTGCCTGGACAGCATGGCC
TGCAACGCGGGCATCCCGATGCCGCCGGAAGCGAGAAGAATCATAATGGGGAAGGCCATCCAGCCTCGCG
TCGCGAACGCCAGCAAGACGTAGCCCAGCGCGTCGGCCGCCATGCCGGCGATAATGGCCTGCTTCTCGCC
GAAACGTTTGGTGGCGGGACCAGTGACGAAGGCTTGAGCGAGGGCGTGCAAGATTCCGAATACCGCAAGC
GACAGGCCGATCATCGTCGCGCTCCAGCGAAAGCGGTCCTCGCCGAAAATGACCCAGAGCGCTGCCGGCA
CCTGTCCTACGAGTTGCATGATAAAGAAGACAGTCATAAGTGCGGCGACGATAGTCATGCCCCGCGCCCA
CCGGAAGGAGCTGACTGGGTTGAAGGCTCTCAAGGGCATCGGTCGACGCTCTCCCTTATGCGACTCCTGC
ATTAGGAAGCAGCCCAGTAGTAGGTTGAGGCCGTTGAGCACCG
